Addgene plasmid #60513: pSBbi-RP
Purpose: (Empty Backbone) SB-transposon with constitutive bi-directional promoter, one side: SfiI cloning site for GOI (contains filler DNA), other side: RFP and puromycin resistance gene
Depositing lab: Eric Kowarz. Depositing organization: Goethe-Universitaet Frankfurt am Main. Publication: Optimized Sleeping Beauty transposons rapidly generate stable transgenic cell lines. Kowarz E, Loescher D, Marschalek R. Biotechnol J. 2015 Feb 4. doi: 10.1002/biot.201400821. PubMed 25650551.
Backbone
  Vector backbone: pUC19
  Backbone size (bp): 2021
  Vector type: Mammalian Expression ; Transposon
  Promoter: EF1a/RPBSA
  Selectable markers: Puromycin
Growth in bacteria
  Bacterial resistance: Ampicillin, 100 μg/mL
  Growth temperature: 37°C
  Growth strain: Top10
  Copy number: High Copy
Gene/Insert
  Cloning method: Restriction Enzyme
  Sequencing primers: 5′ GCCTCAGACAGTGGTTCAAAG; 3′ AGGCACAGTCGAGGCTGAT
Terms and licenses: Academic/Nonprofit Terms; Industry Terms: Not Available to Industry
How to cite: pSBbi-RP was a gift from Eric Kowarz (Addgene plasmid # 60513 ; http://n2t.net/addgene:60513 ; RRID:Addgene_60513)
