[The description below was written by a language model from this plasmid's Addgene catalogue record, the feature table of its GenBank file and pLannotate feature annotations shown in this document.]
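Description:
pSBbi-RP is an empty Sleeping Beauty transposon vector for making stable transgenic mammalian cell lines. It is built on a pUC19 backbone and totals 6,625 bp. In bacteria it is maintained at high copy through the ColE1/pUC origin and selected with ampicillin via the bla gene and its own promoter. These bacterial elements lie outside the transposon. The mobilised segment is bounded by the two Sleeping Beauty inverted repeats, each flanked by TA target dinucleotides. Just inside each repeat is a modified proximal region annotated as containing CTCF binding sites.

Between the repeats, two constitutive promoters are placed back to back and fire in opposite directions. The EF1a promoter, including its first intron, drives transcription toward a cloning site made of two non-identical SfiI sites. These sites enclose a short piece of filler DNA and are followed by the bovine growth hormone polyadenylation signal. Replacing the filler with a gene of interest gives directional insertion, because the two SfiI overhangs differ.

On the other side is the synthetic RPBSA promoter, annotated as an RPL13a promoter fused to RPL41 exon and intron sequences. It expresses a single open reading frame of codon-optimised dTomato, a P2A self-cleaving peptide and puromycin N-acetyltransferase, terminated by the rabbit beta-globin polyadenylation signal. Cells that carry the integrated cassette are therefore both red fluorescent and puromycin resistant, which allows visual tracking and drug selection alongside constitutive expression of the cloned gene.

The plasmid encodes no transposase, so Sleeping Beauty transposase must be supplied from another source for genomic integration. The automated annotation of the sequenced plasmid agrees with the depositor's map apart from a small coordinate offset.
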