LOCUS       Exported File 6625 bp ds-DNA circular SYN 29-SEP-2014
DEFINITION  .
ACCESSION   .
VERSION     .
KEYWORDS    pSBbi_RP
SOURCE      synthetic DNA construct
  ORGANISM  synthetic DNA construct
REFERENCE   1 (bases 1 to 6625)
  AUTHORS   Eric Kowarz
  TITLE     .
  JOURNAL   .
FEATURES             Location/Qualifiers
     source          1..6625
                     /organism="synthetic DNA construct"
                     /mol_type="other DNA"
     misc_feature    8..11
                     /note="tata"
                     /note="color: #cc0000"
     misc_feature    8..11
                     /note="tata"
                     /note="color: #cc0000"
     misc_feature    12..236
                     /note="5'-ITR"
                     /note="Sleeping Beauty inverted tandem repeat"
                     /note="color: #cc00cc"
     misc_feature    242..283
                     /note="5'-proxITR"
                     /note="modified region proximal to 5'-ITR - contains CTCF
                     binding sites"
                     /note="color: #cc0000"
     polyA_signal    complement(294..591)
                     /note="bGH-pA"
                     /note="bovine growth hormone polyadenylation signal"
                     /note="color: #cc0000; direction: LEFT"
     misc_feature    592..604
                     /note="3'-SfiI"
                     /note="GGCCTGTCAGGCC"
                     /note="color: #a6acb3"
     misc_feature    605..800
                     /note="filler DNA"
                     /note="color: #cc0000; direction: RIGHT"
     misc_feature    801..813
                     /note="5'-SfiI"
                     /note="GGCCTCTGAGGCC"
                     /note="color: #a6acb3"
     promoter        complement(819..2011)
                     /note="EF1a promoter"
                     /note="constitutive promoter"
                     /note="color: #cc0000; direction: LEFT"
     exon            complement(819..837)
                     /note="EF1a Exon2"
                     /note="color: #cc0000; direction: LEFT"
     intron          complement(838..1780)
                     /note="EF1a Intron1"
                     /note="color: #cc0000; direction: LEFT"
     promoter        2018..2629
                     /note="RPBSA promoter"
                     /note="constitutive promoter"
                     /note="color: #cc0000; direction: RIGHT"
     promoter        2018..2629
                     /note="RPBSA"
                     /note="constitutive promoter"
                     /note="color: #cc0000; direction: RIGHT"
     promoter        2018..2452
                     /note="RPL13a Promoter"
                     /note="color: #cc0000; direction: RIGHT"
     exon            2452..2504
                     /note="RPL41 exon1"
                     /note="color: #cc0000; direction: RIGHT"
     intron          2505..2619
                     /note="RPL41 intron1"
                     /note="color: #cc0000; direction: RIGHT"
     exon            2620..2629
                     /note="RPL41 exon2"
                     /note="color: #cc0000; direction: RIGHT"
     CDS             2643..3344
                     /codon_start=1
                     /product="dimeric variant of DsRed fluorescent protein"
                     /note="dTomato"
                     /note="mammalian codon-optimized"
                     /note="color: #ff0000"
                     /translation="MLSKGEEVIKEFMRFKVRMEGSMNGHEFEIEGEGEGRPYEGTQTA
                     KLKVTKGGPLPFAWDILSPQFMYGSKAYVKHPADIPDYKKLSFPEGFKWERVMNFEDGG
                     LVTVTQDSSLQDGTLIYKVKMRGTNFPPDGPVMQKKTMGWEASTERLYPRDGVLKGEIH
                     QALKLKDGGHYLVEFKTIYMAKKPVQLPGYYYVDTKLDITSHNEDYTIVEQYERSEGRH
                     HLFLYGMDELYK"
     CDS             3345..3410
                     /codon_start=1
                     /note="P2A"
                     /note="color: #cc0000"
                     /translation="GSGATNFSLLKQAGDVEENPGP"
     CDS             3411..4010
                     /codon_start=1
                     /gene="pac from Streptomyces alboniger"
                     /product="puromycin N-acetyltransferase"
                     /note="PuroR"
                     /note="confers resistance to puromycin"
                     /note="color: #ccffcc"
                     /translation="MTEYKPTVRLATRDDVPRAVRTLAAAFADYPATRHTVDPDRHIER
                     VTELQELFLTRVGLDIGKVWVADDGAAVAVWTTPESVEAGAVFAEIGPRMAELSGSRLA
                     AQQQMEGLLAPHRPKEPAWFLATVGVSPDHQGKGLGSAVVLPGVEAAERAGVPAFLETS
                     APRNLPFYERLGFTVTADVEVPEGPRTWCMTRKPGA"
     misc_feature    4028..4328
                     /note="rBG-pA"
                     /note="rabbit beta-globin polyadenylation signal"
                     /note="color: #cc0000; direction: RIGHT"
     misc_feature    4339..4380
                     /note="3'-proxITR"
                     /note="modified region proximal to 3'-ITR - contains CTCF
                     binding sites"
                     /note="color: #cc0000"
     misc_feature    4381..4605
                     /note="3'-ITR"
                     /note="Sleeping Beauty inverted tandem repeat"
                     /note="color: #cc00cc"
     misc_feature    4606..4609
                     /note="tata"
                     /note="color: #cc0000"
     rep_origin      complement(4793..5381)
                     /direction=LEFT
                     /note="ori"
                     /note="high-copy-number colE1/pMB1/pBR322/pUC origin of
                     replication"
                     /note="color: #ffff00"
     CDS             complement(5552..6412)
                     /codon_start=1
                     /gene="bla"
                     /product="beta-lactamase"
                     /note="AmpR"
                     /note="confers resistance to ampicillin, carbenicillin, and
                     related antibiotics"
                     /note="This feature has 2 segments: 1: 5552 .. 6343 /
                     #ccffcc 2: 6344 .. 6412 / #ccffcc / signal sequence"
                     /translation="MSIQHFRVALIPFFAAFCLPVFAHPETLVKVKDAEDQLGARVGYI
                     ELDLNSGKILESFRPEERFPMMSTFKVLLCGAVLSRIDAGQEQLGRRIHYSQNDLVEYS
                     PVTEKHLTDGMTVRELCSAAITMSDNTAANLLLTTIGGPKELTAFLHNMGDHVTRLDRW
                     EPELNEAIPNDERDTTMPVAMATTLRKLLTGELLTLASRQQLIDWMEADKVAGPLLRSA
                     LPAGWFIADKSGAGERGSRGIIAALGPDGKPSRIVVIYTTGSQATMDERNRQIAEIGAS
                     LIKHW"
     promoter        complement(6413..6517)
                     /gene="bla"
                     /note="AmpR promoter"
                     /note="color: #ffffff; direction: LEFT"
ORIGIN
        1 ggatccctat acagttgaag tcggaagttt acatacactt aagttggagt cattaaaact
       61 cgtttttcaa ctactccaca aatttcttgt taacaaacaa tagttttggc aagtcagtta
      121 ggacatctac tttgtgcatg acacaagtca tttttccaac aattgtttac agacagatta
      181 tttcacttat aattcactgt atcacaattc cagtgggtca gaagtttaca tacactaagt
      241 tcgactcctc tgcagaatgc ggcgatgttt cggtaagggg tccgctatct agtaggccca
      301 gctggttctt tccgcctcag aagccataga gcccaccgca tccccagcat gcctgctatt
      361 gtcttcccaa tcctccccct tgctgtcctg ccccacccca ccccccagaa tagaatgaca
      421 cctactcaga caatgcgatg caatttcctc attttattag gaaaggacag tgggagtggc
      481 accttccagg gtcaaggaag gcacggggga ggggcaaaca acagatggct ggcaactaga
      541 aggcacagtc gaggctgatc agcgagctct agagaattga tccccaagct tggcctgaca
      601 ggccttcgaa ttagagagaa ggaaagacgc aaccaggaag cccaccaaga gaaagaggca
      661 tttcctgaaa agattcccct ttttggagag ccctacaagg tatttactga acactagaca
      721 ttgaagtcct gatttatcac aatgttgaac cctatgatga aacaattcag tataattgag
      781 ttcgaaactc gagccatggt ggcctcagag gccagcttgg ggtagttttc acgacacctt
      841 aaatggaaga aaaaaacttt gaaccactgt ctgaggcttg agaatgaacc aagatccaaa
      901 ctcaaaaagg gcaaattcca aggagaatta catcaagtgc caagctggcc taacttcagt
      961 ctccacccac tcagtatggg gaaactccat cgcataaaac ccctcccccc aacctaaaga
     1021 cgacgtactc caaaagctcg agaactaatc gaggtgcctg gacggcgccc ggtactccgt
     1081 ggagtcacat gaagcgacgg ctgaggacgg aaaggccctt ttcctttgtg tgggtgactc
     1141 acccgcccgc tctcccgagc gccgcgtcct ccattttgag ctccctgcag cagggccggg
     1201 aagcggccat ctttccgctc acgcaactgg tgccgaccgg gccagccttg ccgcccaggg
     1261 cggggcgata cacggcggcg cgaggccagg caccagagca ggccggccag cttgagacta
     1321 cccccgtccg attctcggtg gccgcgctcg caggccccgc ctcgccgaac atgtgcgctg
     1381 ggacgcacgg gccccgtcgc cgcccgcggc cccaaaaacc gaaataccag tgtgcagatc
     1441 ttggcccgca tttacaagac tatcttgcca gaaaaaaagc gtcgcagcag gtcatcaaaa
     1501 attttaaatg gctagagact tatcgaaagc agcgagacag gcgcgaaggt gccaccagat
     1561 tcgcacgcgg cggccccagc gcccaggcca agcctcaact caagcacgag gcgaaggggc
     1621 tccttaagcg caaggcctcg aactctccca cccacttcca acccgaagct cgggatcaag
     1681 aatcacgtac tgcagccagg ggcgtggaag taattcaagg cacgcaaggg ccataacccg
     1741 taaagaggcc aggcccgcgg gaaccacaca cggcacttac ctgtgttctg gcggcaaacc
     1801 cgttgcgaaa aagaacgttc acggcgacta ctgcacttat atacggttct cccccaccct
     1861 cgggaaaaag gcggagccag tacacgacat cactttccca gtttaccccg cgccaccttc
     1921 tctaggcacc ggttcaattg ccgacccctc cccccaactt ctcggggact gtgggcgatg
     1981 tgcgctctgc ccactgacgg gcaccggagc ctctaggcga gaccctgtct cacaaaataa
     2041 agtaagcccg gactgagtgc ggaaaggcgg gcctggcggg tctggtctcc ccatgcgggc
     2101 caccagaggc cctgcagcct tcagtcgctt gaaggggtaa tggcgcttcc actcacaaac
     2161 atggcggaca gagcgtgtga acgagatgaa cagcccctca aaaatatggc cgccgaggct
     2221 ggacggccgt gccccagcag caccgcctcc gcgccccacg tgatctctcg ccgggcacag
     2281 cgctgaccgc ggaggtccaa ccggaagaat gtccggattg gacattcgga agagggcccg
     2341 ccttccctgg ggaatctctg cgcacgcgca gaacgcttcg accaatgaaa acacaggaag
     2401 ccgtccgcgc aaccgcgttg cgtcacttct gccgcccctg tttcaaggta tatagccgta
     2461 gacggaactt cgcctttctc tcggccttag cgccattttt ttgggtgagt gttttttggt
     2521 tcctgcgttg ggattccgtg tacaatccat agacatctga cctcggcact tagcatcatc
     2581 acagcaaact aactgtagcc tttctctctt tccctgtaga aacctctgca cctgaggcca
     2641 ccatgttgag caagggcgag gaggtcatca aagagttcat gcgcttcaag gtgcgcatgg
     2701 agggctccat gaacggccat gagttcgaga tcgagggcga gggcgagggc cgcccctacg
     2761 agggcaccca gaccgccaag ctgaaggtga ccaagggcgg ccccctgccc ttcgcctggg
     2821 acatcctgtc cccccagttc atgtacggct ccaaggcgta cgtgaagcac cccgccgaca
     2881 tccccgatta caagaagctg tccttccccg agggcttcaa gtgggagcgc gtgatgaact
     2941 tcgaggacgg cggtctggtg accgtgaccc aggactcctc cctgcaggac ggcacgctga
     3001 tctacaaggt gaagatgcgc ggcaccaact tcccccccga cggccccgta atgcagaaga
     3061 agacaatggg ctgggaggcc tccaccgagc gcctgtaccc ccgcgacggc gtgctgaagg
     3121 gcgagatcca ccaggccctg aagctgaagg acggcggcca ctacctggtg gagttcaaga
     3181 ccatctacat ggccaagaag cccgtgcaac tgcccggcta ctactacgtg gacaccaagc
     3241 tggacatcac ctcccacaac gaggactaca ccatcgtgga acagtacgag cgctccgagg
     3301 gccgccacca cctgttcctg tacggcatgg acgagctgta caagggcagt ggagctacta
     3361 acttcagcct gctgaagcag gctggtgacg tcgaggagaa tcctggcccc atgaccgagt
     3421 acaagcccac ggtgcgcctc gccacccgcg acgacgtccc cagggccgta cgcaccctcg
     3481 ccgccgcgtt cgccgactac cccgccacgc gccacaccgt cgatccggac cgccacatcg
     3541 agcgggtcac cgagctgcaa gaactcttcc tcacgcgcgt cgggctcgac atcggcaagg
     3601 tgtgggtcgc ggacgacggc gccgcggtgg cggtctggac cacgccggag agcgtcgaag
     3661 cgggggcggt gttcgccgag atcggcccgc gcatggccga gttgagcggt tcccggctgg
     3721 ccgcgcagca acagatggaa ggcctcctgg cgccgcaccg gcccaaggag cccgcgtggt
     3781 tcctggccac cgtcggcgtc tcgcccgacc accagggcaa gggtctgggc agcgccgtcg
     3841 tgctccccgg agtggaggcg gccgagcgcg ccggggtgcc cgccttcctg gagacctccg
     3901 cgccccgcaa cctccccttc tacgagcggc tcggcttcac cgtcaccgcc gacgtcgagg
     3961 tgcccgaagg accgcgcacc tggtgcatga cccgcaagcc cggtgcctga ttcgaaggcc
     4021 tgtcgtgaat tcactcctca ggtgcaggct gcctatcaga aggtggtggc tggtgtggcc
     4081 aatgccctgg ctcacaaata ccactgagat ctttttccct ctgccaaaaa ttatggggac
     4141 atcatgaagc cccttgagca tctgacttct ggctaataaa ggaaatttat tttcattgca
     4201 atagtgtgtt ggaatttttt gtgtctctca ctcggaagga catatgggag ggcaaatcat
     4261 ttaaaacatc agaatgagta tttggtttag agtttggcaa catatgccat atgctggctg
     4321 ccatgaacta gctactcggg accccttacc gaaacatcgc cgcattctgc agaggagtcg
     4381 agtgtatgta aacttctgac ccactgggaa tgtgatgaaa gaaataaaag ctgaaatgaa
     4441 tcattctctc tactattatt ctgatatttc acattcttaa aataaagtgg tgatcctaac
     4501 tgacctaaga cagggaattt ttactaggat taaatgtcag gaattgtgaa aaagtgagtt
     4561 taaatgtatt tggctaaggt gtatgtaaac ttccgacttc aactgtatag ggatccgctt
     4621 cctcgctcac tgactcgctg cgctcggtcg ttcggctgcg gcgagcggta tcagctcact
     4681 caaaggcggt aatacggtta tccacagaat caggggataa cgcaggaaag aacatgtgag
     4741 caaaaggcca gcaaaaggcc aggaaccgta aaaaggccgc gttgctggcg tttttccata
     4801 ggctccgccc ccctgacgag catcacaaaa atcgacgctc aagtcagagg tggcgaaacc
     4861 cgacaggact ataaagatac caggcgtttc cccctggaag ctccctcgtg cgctctcctg
     4921 ttccgaccct gccgcttacc ggatacctgt ccgcctttct cccttcggga agcgtggcgc
     4981 tttctcatag ctcacgctgt aggtatctca gttcggtgta ggtcgttcgc tccaagctgg
     5041 gctgtgtgca cgaacccccc gttcagcccg accgctgcgc cttatccggt aactatcgtc
     5101 ttgagtccaa cccggtaaga cacgacttat cgccactggc agcagccact ggtaacagga
     5161 ttagcagagc gaggtatgta ggcggtgcta cagagttctt gaagtggtgg cctaactacg
     5221 gctacactag aagaacagta tttggtatct gcgctctgct gaagccagtt accttcggaa
     5281 aaagagttgg tagctcttga tccggcaaac aaaccaccgc tggtagcggt ggtttttttg
     5341 tttgcaagca gcagattacg cgcagaaaaa aaggatctca agaagatcct ttgatctttt
     5401 ctacggggtc tgacgctcag tggaacgaaa actcacgtta agggattttg gtcatgagat
     5461 tatcaaaaag gatcttcacc tagatccttt taaattaaaa atgaagtttt aaatcaatct
     5521 aaagtatata tgagtaaact tggtctgaca gttaccaatg cttaatcagt gaggcaccta
     5581 tctcagcgat ctgtctattt cgttcatcca tagttgcctg actccccgtc gtgtagataa
     5641 ctacgatacg ggagggctta ccatctggcc ccagtgctgc aatgataccg cgagacccac
     5701 gctcaccggc tccagattta tcagcaataa accagccagc cggaagggcc gagcgcagaa
     5761 gtggtcctgc aactttatcc gcctccatcc agtctattaa ttgttgccgg gaagctagag
     5821 taagtagttc gccagttaat agtttgcgca acgttgttgc cattgctaca ggcatcgtgg
     5881 tgtcacgctc gtcgtttggt atggcttcat tcagctccgg ttcccaacga tcaaggcgag
     5941 ttacatgatc ccccatgttg tgcaaaaaag cggttagctc cttcggtcct ccgatcgttg
     6001 tcagaagtaa gttggccgca gtgttatcac tcatggttat ggcagcactg cataattctc
     6061 ttactgtcat gccatccgta agatgctttt ctgtgactgg tgagtactca accaagtcat
     6121 tctgagaata gtgtatgcgg cgaccgagtt gctcttgccc ggcgtcaata cgggataata
     6181 ccgcgccaca tagcagaact ttaaaagtgc tcatcattgg aaaacgttct tcggggcgaa
     6241 aactctcaag gatcttaccg ctgttgagat ccagttcgat gtaacccact cgtgcaccca
     6301 actgatcttc agcatctttt actttcacca gcgtttctgg gtgagcaaaa acaggaaggc
     6361 aaaatgccgc aaaaaaggga ataagggcga cacggaaatg ttgaatactc atactcttcc
     6421 tttttcaata ttattgaagc atttatcagg gttattgtct catgagcgga tacatatttg
     6481 aatgtattta gaaaaataaa caaatagggg ttccgcgcac atttccccga aaagtgccac
     6541 ctgatgcggt gtgaaatacc gcacagatgc gtaaggagaa aataccgcat caggaaattg
     6601 taagcgttaa tattttgtta aaatt
//
