Features (pLannotate 1.2.2; 12 found; start..end, strand, type, name):
      5..55      +  misc_feature   bom (fragment): basis of mobility region from pBR322
     56..86      -  rep_origin     M13 ori (fragment): M13 bacteriophage origin of replication; arrow indicates direction of (+) strand synthesis
    385..406     -  promoter       SV40 promoter (fragment): SV40 enhancer and early promoter
    410..634     -  polyA_signal   bGH poly(A) signal: bovine growth hormone polyadenylation signal
    915..2096    -  promoter       EF-1α promoter: strong constitutive promoter for human elongation factor EF-1α
   2729..3430    +  CDS            dTomato: dTomato is a basic (constitutively fluorescent) orange fluorescent protein published in 2004, derived from Discosoma sp.. It is reported to be a somewhat slowly-maturing dimer with low acid sensitivity.
   3497..4096    +  CDS            PuroR: puromycin N-acetyltransferase; pac from Streptomyces alboniger; confers resistance to puromycin
   4110..4190    +  CDS            HBB (fragment): HBB_PONPY - Experimental evidence at transcript level: Swiss-Prot protein existence level 2. Involved in oxygen transport from the lung to the various peripheral tissues. From Pongo pygmaeus (Bornean orangutan).
   4261..4316    +  polyA_signal   β-globin poly(A) signal: rabbit β-globin polyadenylation signal (Gil and Proudfoot, 1987)
   4879..5467    -  rep_origin     ori: high-copy-number ColE1/pMB1/pBR322/pUC origin of replication
   5638..6498    -  CDS            AmpR: β-lactamase; bla; confers resistance to ampicillin, carbenicillin, and related antibiotics
   6499..6603    -  promoter       AmpR promoter: bla
>Addgene plasmid #60513 | pSBbi-RP | addgene full sequence | sequence record 373029 | Addgene NGS Result
CCTGATGCGGTGTGAAATACCGCACAGATGCGTAAGGAGAAAATACCGCATCAGGAAATTGTAAGCGTTA
ATATTTTGTTAAAATTGGATCCCTATACAGTTGAAGTCGGAAGTTTACATACACTTAAGTTGGAGTCATT
AAAACTCGTTTTTCAACTACTCCACAAATTTCTTGTTAACAAACAATAGTTTTGGCAAGTCAGTTAGGAC
ATCTACTTTGTGCATGACACAAGTCATTTTTCCAACAATTGTTTACAGACAGATTATTTCACTTATAATT
CACTGTATCACAATTCCAGTGGGTCAGAAGTTTACATACACTAAGTTCGACTCCTCTGCAGAATGCGGCG
ATGTTTCGGTAAGGGGTCCGCTATCTAGTAGGCCCAGCTGGTTCTTTCCGCCTCAGAAGCCATAGAGCCC
ACCGCATCCCCAGCATGCCTGCTATTGTCTTCCCAATCCTCCCCCTTGCTGTCCTGCCCCACCCCACCCC
CCAGAATAGAATGACACCTACTCAGACAATGCGATGCAATTTCCTCATTTTATTAGGAAAGGACAGTGGG
AGTGGCACCTTCCAGGGTCAAGGAAGGCACGGGGGAGGGGCAAACAACAGATGGCTGGCAACTAGAAGGC
ACAGTCGAGGCTGATCAGCGAGCTCTAGAGAATTGATCCCCAAGCTTGGCCTGACAGGCCTTCGAATTAG
TGAGAAGGAAAGACGCAACCAGGAAGCCCACCAAGAGAAAGAGGCATTTCCTGAAAAGATTCCCCTTTTT
GGAGAGCCCTACAAGGTATTTACTGAACACTAGACATTGAAGTCCTGATTTATCACAATGTTGAACCCTA
TGATGAAACAATTCAGTATAATTGAGTTCGAAACTCGAGCCATGGTGGCCTCAGAGGCCAGCTTGGGGTA
GTTTTCACGACACCTTAAATGGAAGAAAAAAACTTTGAACCACTGTCTGAGGCTTGAGAATGAACCAAGA
TCCAAACTCAAAAAGGGCAAATTCCAAGGAGAATTACATCAAGTGCCAAGCTGGCCTAACTTCAGTCTCC
ACCCACTCAGTATGGGGAAACTCCATCGCATAAAACCCCTCCCCCCAACCTAAAGACGACGTACTCCAAA
AGCTCGAGAACTAATCGAGGTGCCTGGACGGCGCCCGGTACTCCGTGGAGTCACATGAAGCGACGGCTGA
GGACGGAAAGGCCCTTTTCCTTTGTGTGGGTGACTCACCCGCCCGCTCTCCCGAGCGCCGCGTCCTCCAT
TTTGAGCTCCCTGCAGCAGGGCCGGGAAGCGGCCATCTTTCCGCTCACGCAACTGGTGCCGACCGGGCCA
GCCTTGCCGCCCAGGGCGGGGCGATACACGGCGGCGCGAGGCCAGGCACCAGAGCAGGCCGGCCAGCTTG
AGACTACCCCCGTCCGATTCTCGGTGGCCGCGCTCGCAGGCCCCGCCTCGCCGAACATGTGCGCTGGGAC
GCACGGGCCCCGTCGCCGCCCGCGGCCCCAAAAACCGAAATACCAGTGTGCAGATCTTGGCCCGCATTTA
CAAGACTATCTTGCCAGAAAAAAAGCGTCGCAGCAGGTCATCAAAAATTTTAAATGGCTAGAGACTTATC
GAAAGCAGCGAGACAGGCGCGAAGGTGCCACCAGATTCGCACGCGGCGGCCCCAGCGCCCAAGCCAGGCC
TCAACTCAAGCACGAGGCGAAGGGGCTCCTTAAGCGCAAGGCCTCGAACTCTCCCACCCACTTCCAACCC
GAAGCTCGGGATCAAGAATCACGTACTGCAGCCAGGGGCGTGGAAGTAATTCAAGGCACGCAAGGGCCAT
AACCCGTAAAGAGGCCAGGCCCGCGGGAACCACACACGGCACTTACCTGTGTTCTGGCGGCAAACCCGTT
GCGAAAAAGAACGTTCACGGCGACTACTGCACTTATATACGGTTCTCCCCCACCCTCGGGAAAAAGGCGG
AGCCAGTACACGACATCACTTTCCCAGTTTACCCCGCGCCACCTTCTCTAGGCACCGGTTCAATTGCCGA
CCCCTCCCCCCAACTTCTCGGGGACTGTGGGCGATGTGCGCTCTGCCCACTGACGGGCACCGGAGCCTCT
AGGCGAGACCCTGTCTCACAAAATAAAGTAAGCCCGGACTGAGTGCGGAAAGGCGGGCCTGGCGGGTCTG
GTCTCCCCATGCGGGCCACCAGAGGCCCTGCAGCCTTCAGTCGCTTGAAGGGGTAATGGCGCTTCCACTC
ACAAACATGGCGGACAGAGCGTGTGAACGAGATGAACAGCCCCTCAAAAATATGGCCGCCGAGGCTGGAC
GGCCGTGCCCCAGCAGCACCGCCTCCGCGCCCCACGTGATCTCTCGCCGGGCACAGCGCTGACCGCGGAG
GTCCAACCGGAAGAATGTCCGGATTGGACATTCGGAAGAGGGCCCGCCTTCCCTGGGGAATCTCTGCGCA
CGCGCAGAACGCTTCGACCAATGAAAACACAGGAAGCCGTCCGCGCAACCGCGTTGCGTCACTTCTGCCG
CCCCTGTTTCAAGGTATATAGCCGTAGACGGAACTTCGCCTTTCTCTCGGCCTTAGCGCCATTTTTTTGG
GTGAGTGTTTTTTGGTTCCTGCGTTGGGATTCCGTGTACAATCCATAGACATCTGACCTCGGCACTTAGC
ATCATCACAGCAAACTAACTGTAGCCTTTCTCTCTTTCCCTGTAGAAACCTCTGCACCTGAGGCCACCAT
GTTGAGCAAGGGCGAGGAGGTCATCAAAGAGTTCATGCGCTTCAAGGTGCGCATGGAGGGCTCCATGAAC
GGCCATGAGTTCGAGATCGAGGGCGAGGGCGAGGGCCGCCCCTACGAGGGCACCCAGACCGCCAAGCTGA
AGGTGACCAAGGGCGGCCCCCTGCCCTTCGCCTGGGACATCCTGTCCCCCCAGTTCATGTACGGCTCCAA
GGCGTACGTGAAGCACCCCGCCGACATCCCCGATTACAAGAAGCTGTCCTTCCCCGAGGGCTTCAAGTGG
GAGCGCGTGATGAACTTCGAGGACGGCGGTCTGGTGACCGTGACCCAGGACTCCTCCCTGCAGGACGGCA
CGCTGATCTACAAGGTGAAGATGCGCGGCACCAACTTCCCCCCCGACGGCCCCGTAATGCAGAAGAAGAC
AATGGGCTGGGAGGCCTCCACCGAGCGCCTGTACCCCCGCGACGGCGTGCTGAAGGGCGAGATCCACCAG
GCCCTGAAGCTGAAGGACGGCGGCCACTACCTGGTGGAGTTCAAGACCATCTACATGGCCAAGAAGCCCG
TGCAACTGCCCGGCTACTACTACGTGGACACCAAGCTGGACATCACCTCCCACAACGAGGACTACACCAT
CGTGGAACAGTACGAGCGCTCCGAGGGCCGCCACCACCTGTTCCTGTACGGCATGGACGAGCTGTACAAG
GGCAGTGGAGCTACTAACTTCAGCCTGCTGAAGCAGGCTGGTGACGTCGAGGAGAATCCTGGCCCCATGA
CCGAGTACAAGCCCACGGTGCGCCTCGCCACCCGCGACGACGTCCCCAGGGCCGTACGCACCCTCGCCGC
CGCGTTCGCCGACTACCCCGCCACGCGCCACACCGTCGATCCGGACCGCCACATCGAGCGGGTCACCGAG
CTGCAAGAACTCTTCCTCACGCGCGTCGGGCTCGACATCGGCAAGGTGTGGGTCGCGGACGACGGCGCCG
CGGTGGCGGTCTGGACCACGCCGGAGAGCGTCGAAGCGGGGGCGGTGTTCGCCGAGATCGGCCCGCGCAT
GGCCGAGTTGAGCGGTTCCCGGCTGGCCGCGCAGCAACAGATGGAAGGCCTCCTGGCGCCGCACCGGCCC
AAGGAGCCCGCGTGGTTCCTGGCCACCGTCGGCGTCTCGCCCGACCACCAGGGCAAGGGTCTGGGCAGCG
CCGTCGTGCTCCCCGGAGTGGAGGCGGCCGAGCGCGCCGGGGTGCCCGCCTTCCTGGAGACCTCCGCGCC
CCGCAACCTCCCCTTCTACGAGCGGCTCGGCTTCACCGTCACCGCCGACGTCGAGGTGCCCGAAGGACCG
CGCACCTGGTGCATGACCCGCAAGCCCGGTGCCTGATTCGAAGGCCTGTCGTGAATTCACTCCTCAGGTG
CAGGCTGCCTATCAGAAGGTGGTGGCTGGTGTGGCCAATGCCCTGGCTCACAAATACCACTGAGATCTTT
TTCCCTCTGCCAAAAATTATGGGGACATCATGAAGCCCCTTGAGCATCTGACTTCTGGCTAATAAAGGAA
ATTTATTTTCATTGCAATAGTGTGTTGGAATTTTTTGTGTCTCTCACTCGGAAGGACATATGGGAGGGCA
AATCATTTAAAACATCAGAATGAGTATTTGGTTTAGAGTTTGGCAACATATGCCATATGCTGGCTGCCAT
GAACTAGCTACTCGGGACCCCTTACCGAAACATCGCCGCATTCTGCAGAGGAGTCGAGTGTATGTAAACT
TCTGACCCACTGGGAATGTGATGAAAGAAATAAAAGCTGAAATGAATCATTCTCTCTACTATTATTCTGA
TATTTCACATTCTTAAAATAAAGTGGTGATCCTAACTGACCTAAGACAGGGAATTTTTACTAGGATTAAA
TGTCAGGAATTGTGAAAAAGTGAGTTTAAATGTATTTGGCTAAGGTGTATGTAAACTTCCGACTTCAACT
GTATAGGGATCCGCTTCCTCGCTCACTGACTCGCTGCGCTCGGTCGTTCGGCTGCGGCGAGCGGTATCAG
CTCACTCAAAGGCGGTAATACGGTTATCCACAGAATCAGGGGATAACGCAGGAAAGAACATGTGAGCAAA
AGGCCAGCAAAAGGCCAGGAACCGTAAAAAGGCCGCGTTGCTGGCGTTTTTCCATAGGCTCCGCCCCCCT
GACGAGCATCACAAAAATCGACGCTCAAGTCAGAGGTGGCGAAACCCGACAGGACTATAAAGATACCAGG
CGTTTCCCCCTGGAAGCTCCCTCGTGCGCTCTCCTGTTCCGACCCTGCCGCTTACCGGATACCTGTCCGC
CTTTCTCCCTTCGGGAAGCGTGGCGCTTTCTCATAGCTCACGCTGTAGGTATCTCAGTTCGGTGTAGGTC
GTTCGCTCCAAGCTGGGCTGTGTGCACGAACCCCCCGTTCAGCCCGACCGCTGCGCCTTATCCGGTAACT
ATCGTCTTGAGTCCAACCCGGTAAGACACGACTTATCGCCACTGGCAGCAGCCACTGGTAACAGGATTAG
CAGAGCGAGGTATGTAGGCGGTGCTACAGAGTTCTTGAAGTGGTGGCCTAACTACGGCTACACTAGAAGA
ACAGTATTTGGTATCTGCGCTCTGCTGAAGCCAGTTACCTTCGGAAAAAGAGTTGGTAGCTCTTGATCCG
GCAAACAAACCACCGCTGGTAGCGGTGGTTTTTTTGTTTGCAAGCAGCAGATTACGCGCAGAAAAAAAGG
ATCTCAAGAAGATCCTTTGATCTTTTCTACGGGGTCTGACGCTCAGTGGAACGAAAACTCACGTTAAGGG
ATTTTGGTCATGAGATTATCAAAAAGGATCTTCACCTAGATCCTTTTAAATTAAAAATGAAGTTTTAAAT
CAATCTAAAGTATATATGAGTAAACTTGGTCTGACAGTTACCAATGCTTAATCAGTGAGGCACCTATCTC
AGCGATCTGTCTATTTCGTTCATCCATAGTTGCCTGACTCCCCGTCGTGTAGATAACTACGATACGGGAG
GGCTTACCATCTGGCCCCAGTGCTGCAATGATACCGCGAGACCCACGCTCACCGGCTCCAGATTTATCAG
CAATAAACCAGCCAGCCGGAAGGGCCGAGCGCAGAAGTGGTCCTGCAACTTTATCCGCCTCCATCCAGTC
TATTAATTGTTGCCGGGAAGCTAGAGTAAGTAGTTCGCCAGTTAATAGTTTGCGCAACGTTGTTGCCATT
GCTACAGGCATCGTGGTGTCACGCTCGTCGTTTGGTATGGCTTCATTCAGCTCCGGTTCCCAACGATCAA
GGCGAGTTACATGATCCCCCATGTTGTGCAAAAAAGCGGTTAGCTCCTTCGGTCCTCCGATCGTTGTCAG
AAGTAAGTTGGCCGCAGTGTTATCACTCATGGTTATGGCAGCACTGCATAATTCTCTTACTGTCATGCCA
TCCGTAAGATGCTTTTCTGTGACTGGTGAGTACTCAACCAAGTCATTCTGAGAATAGTGTATGCGGCGAC
CGAGTTGCTCTTGCCCGGCGTCAATACGGGATAATACCGCGCCACATAGCAGAACTTTAAAAGTGCTCAT
CATTGGAAAACGTTCTTCGGGGCGAAAACTCTCAAGGATCTTACCGCTGTTGAGATCCAGTTCGATGTAA
CCCACTCGTGCACCCAACTGATCTTCAGCATCTTTTACTTTCACCAGCGTTTCTGGGTGAGCAAAAACAG
GAAGGCAAAATGCCGCAAAAAAGGGAATAAGGGCGACACGGAAATGTTGAATACTCATACTCTTCCTTTT
TCAATATTATTGAAGCATTTATCAGGGTTATTGTCTCATGAGCGGATACATATTTGAATGTATTTAGAAA
AATAAACAAATAGGGGTTCCGCGCACATTTCCCCGAAAAGTGCCA
