>Addgene plasmid #60513 | pSBbi-RP | addgene partial sequence | sequence record 100458 | BGH-rev 5'-TAGAAGGCACAGTCGAGG-3'
GCTTGGCCTGACAGGCCTTCGAATTAGTGAGAAGGAAAGACGCAACCAGGAAGCCCACCAAGAGAAAGAG
GCATTTCCTGAAAAGATTCCCCTTTTTGGAGAGCCCTACAAGGTATTTACTGAACACTAGACATTGAAGT
CCTGATTTATCACAATGTTGAACCCTATGATGAAACAATTCAGTATAATTGAGTTCGAAACTCGAGCCAT
GGTGGCCTCAGAGGCCAGCTTGGGGTAGTTTTCACGACACCTTAAATGGAAGAAAAAAACTTTGAACCAC
TGTCTGAGGCTTGAGAATGAACCAAGATCCAAACTCAAAAAGGGCAAATTCCAAGGAGAATTACATCAAG
TGCCAAGCTGGCCTAACTTCAGTCTCCACCCACTCAGTATGGGGAAACTCCATCGCATAAAACCCCTCCC
CCCAACCTAAAGACGACGTACTCCAAAAGCTCGAGAACTAATCGAGGTGCCTGGACGGCGCCCGGTACTC
CGTGGAGTCACATGAAGCGACGGCTGAGGACGGAAAGGCCCTTTTCCTTTGTGTGGGTGACTCACCCGCC
CGCTCTCCCGAGCGCCGCGTCCTCCATTTTGAGCTCCCTGCAGCAGGGCCGGGAAGCGGCCATCTTTCCG
CTCACGCAACTGGTGCCGACCGGGCCAGCCTTGCCGCCCAGGGCGGGGCGATACACGGCGGCGCGAGGCC
AGGCACCAGAGCAGGCCGGCCAGCTTGAGACTACCCCCGTCCGATTCTCGGTGGCCGCGCTCGCAGG
