>Addgene plasmid #60513 | pSBbi-RP | addgene partial sequence | sequence record 100459 | DsRed1-C 5'-AGCTGGACATCACCTCCCACAACG-3'
GAGCGCTCCGAGGGCCGCCACCACCTGTTCCTGTACGGCATGGACGAGCTGTACAAGGGCAGTGGAGCTA
CTAACTTCAGCCTGCTGAAGCAGGCTGGTGACGTCGAGGAGAATCCTGGCCCCATGACCGAGTACAAGCC
CACGGTGCGCCTCGCCACCCGCGACGACGTCCCCAGGGCCGTACGCACCCTCGCCGCCGCGTTCGCCGAC
TACCCCGCCACGCGCCACACCGTCGATCCGGACCGCCACATCGAGCGGGTCACCGAGCTGCAAGAACTCT
TCCTCACGCGCGTCGGGCTCGACATCGGCAAGGTGTGGGTCGCGGACGACGGCGCCGCGGTGGCGGTCTG
GACCACGCCGGAGAGCGTCGAAGCGGGGGCGGTGTTCGCCGAGATCGGCCCGCGCATGGCCGAGTTGAGC
GGTTCCCGGCTGGCCGCGCAGCAACAGATGGAAGGCCTCCTGGCGCCGCACCGGCCCAAGGAGCCCGCGT
GGTTCCTGGCCACCGTCGGCGTCTCGCCCGACCACCAGGGCAAGGGTCTGGGCAGCGCCGTCGTGCTCCC
CGGAGTGGAGGCGGCCGAGCGCGCCGGGGTGCCCGCCTTCCTGGAGACCTCCGCGCCCCGCAACCTCCCC
TTCTACGAGCGGCTCGGCTTCACCGTCACCGCCGACGTCGAGGTGCCCGAAGGACCGCGCACCTGGTGCA
TGACCCGCAAGCCCGGTGCCTGATTCGAAGGCCTGTCGTGAATTCACTCCTCAGGTGCAGGCTGCCTATC
AGAAGGTGGTGGCTGGTGTGGCCAATGCCCTGGCTCACAAATACCACTGAGATCTTTTTCCCTCTGCCAA
AAATTATGGGGACATCATGAAGCCCCTTGAGCATCTGACTTCTGGCTAATAAAGGAAATTTATTTTCATT
GCAATAGTGTGTTGGAA
